>Addgene plasmid #91141 | pDIRECT_23D | addgene full sequence | sequence record 182269 | Addgene NGS Result
GTAGGCGGTGCTACAGAGTTCTTGAAGTGGTGGCCTAACTACGGCTACACTAGAAGGACAGTATTTGGTA
TCTGCGCTCTGCTGAAGCCAGTTACCTTCGGAAAAAGAGTTGGTAGCTCTTGATCCGGCAAACAAACCAC
CGCTGGTAGCGGTGGTTTTTTTGTTTGCAAGCAGCAGATTACGCGCAGAAAAAAAGGATCTCAAGAAGAT
CCTTTGATCTTTTCTACGGGGTCTGACGCTCAGTGGAACGAAAACTCACGTTAAGGGATTTTGGTCATGC
ATTCTAGGTACTAAAACAATTCATCCAGTAAAATATAATATTTTATTTTCTCCCAATCAGGCTTGATCCC
CAGTAAGTCAAAAAATAGCTCGACATACTGTTCTTCCCCGATATCCTCCCTGATCGACCGGACGCAGAAG
GCAATGTCATACCACTTGTCCGCCCTGCCGCTTCTCCCAAGATCAATAAAGCCACTTACTTTGCCATCTT
TCACAAAGATGTTGCTGTCTCCCAGGTCGCCGTGGGAAAAGACAAGTTCCTCTTCGGGCTTTTCCGTCTT
TAAAAAATCATACAGCTCGCGCGGATCTTTAAATGGAGTGTCTTCTTCCCAGTTTTCGCAATCCACATCG
GCCAGATCGTTATTCAGTAAGTAATCCAATTCGGCTAAGCGGCTGTCTAAGCTATTCGTATAGGGACAAT
CCGATATGTCGATGGAGTGAAAGAGCCTGATGCACTCCGCATACAGCTCGATAATCTTTTCAGGGCTTTG
TTCATCTTCATACTCTTCCGAGCAAAGGACGCCATCGGCCTCACTCATGAGCAGATTGCTCCAGCCATCA
TGCCGTTCAAAGTGCAGGACCTTTGGAACAGGCAGCTTTCCTTCCAGCCATAGCATCATGTCCTTTTCCC
GTTCCACATCATAGGTGGTCCCTTTATACCGGCTGTCCGTCATTTTTAAATATAGGTTTTCATTTTCTCC
CACCAGCTTATATACCTTAGCAGGAGACATTCCTTCCGTATCTTTTACGCAGCGGTATTTTTCGATCAGT
TTTTTCAATTCCGGTGATATTCTCATTTTAGCCATTTATTATTTCCTTCCTCTTTTCTACAGTATTTAAA
GATACCCCAAGAAGCTAATTATAACAAGACGAACTCCAATTCACTGTTCCTTGCATTCTAAAACCTTAAA
TACCAGAAAACAGCTTTTTCAAAGTTGTTTTCAAAGTTGGCGTATAACATAGTATCGACGGAGCCGATTT
TGAAACCGCGGTGATCACAGGCAGCAACGCTCTGTCATCGTTACAATCAACATGCTACCCTCCGCGAGAT
CATCCGTGTTTCAAACCCGGCAGCTTAGTTGCCGTTCTTCCGAATAGCATCGGTAACATGAGCAAAGTCT
GCCGCCTTACAACGGCTCTCCCGCTGACGCCGTCCCGGACTGATGGGCTGCCTGTATCGAGTGGTGATTT
TGTGCCGAGCTGCCGGTCGGGGAGCTGTTGGCTGGCTGGTGGCAGGATATATTGTGGTGTAAACAAATTG
ACGCTTAGACAACTTAATAACACATTGCGGACGTTTTTAATGTACTGAATTAACGCCGAATTAATTCGGG
GGATCTGGATTTTAGTACTGGATTTTGGTTTTAGGAATTAGAAATTTTATTGATAGAAGTATTTTACAAA
TACAAATACATACTAAGGGTTTCTTATATGCTCAACACATGAGCGAAACCCTATAGGAACCCTAATTCCC
TTATCTGGGAACTACTCACACATTATTATGGAGAAACTCGAGTCAAATCTCGGTGACGGGCAGGACCGGA
CGGGGCGGTACCGGCAGGCTGAAGTCCAGCTGCCAGAAACCCACGTCATGCCAGTTCCCGTGCTTGAAGC
CGGCCGCCCGCAGCATGCCGCGGGGGGCATATCCGAGCGCCTCGTGCATGCGCACGCTCGGGTCGTTGGG
CAGCCCGATGACAGCGACCACGCTCTTGAAGCCCTGTGCCTCCAGGGACTTCAGCAGATGGGTGTAGAGC
GTGGAGCCCAGTCCCGTCCGCTGGTGGCGGGGGCTGACGTACACGGTCGACTCGGCCGTCCAGTCGTAGG
CGTTGCGTGCCTTCCAGGGGCCCGCGTAGGCGATGCCGGCGACCTCGCCGTCCACCTCGGCGACGAGCCA
GGGATAGCGCTCCCGCAGACGGACGAGGTCGTCCGTCCACTCCTGCGGTTCCTGCGGCTCGGTACGGAAG
TTGACCGTGCTTGTCTCGATGTAGTGGTTGACGATGGTGCAGACCGCCGGCATGTCCGCCTCGGTGGCAC
GGCGGATGTCGGCCGGGCGTCGTTCTGGGCTCATGGTAGACTCGAGAGAGATAGATTTGTAGAGAGAGAC
TGGTGATTTCAGCGTGTCCTCTCCAAATGAAATGAACTTCCTTATATAGAGGAAGGGTCTTGCGAAGGAT
AGTGGGATTGTGCGTCATCCCTTACGTCAGTGGAGATATCACATCAATCCACTTGCTTTGAAGACGTGGT
TGGAACGTCTTCTTTTTCCACGATGCTCCTCGTGGGTGGGGGTCCATCTTTGGGACCACTGTCGGCAGAG
GCATCTTGAACGATAGCCTTTCCTTTATCGCAATGATGGCATTTGTAGGTGCCACCTTCCTTTTCTACTG
TCCTTTTGATGAAGTGACAGATAGCTGGGCAATGGAATCCGAGGAGGTTTCCCGATATTACCCTTTGTTG
AAAAGTCTCAATAGCCCTTTGGTCTTCTGAGACTGTATCTTTGATATTCTTGGAGTAGACGAGAGTGTCG
TGCTCCACCATGTTCACATCAATCCACTTGCTTTGAAGACGTGGTTGGAACGTCTTCTTTTTCCACGATG
CTCCTCGTGGGTGGGGGTCCATCTTTGGGACCACTGTCGGCAGAGGCATCTTGAACGATAGCCTTTCCTT
TATCGCAATGATGGCATTTGTAGGTGCCACCTTCCTTTTCTACTGTCCTTTTGATGAAGTGACAGATAGC
TGGGCAATGGAATCCGAGGAGGTTTCCCGATATTACCCTTTGTTGAAAAGTCTCAATAGCCCTTTGGTCT
TCTGAGACTGTATCTTTGATATTCTTGGAGTAGACGAGAGTGTCGTGCTCCACCATGTTGGCAAGCTGCT
CTAGCCAATACGCAAACCGCCTCTCCCCGCGCGTTGGCCGATTCATTAATGCAGCTGGCACGACAGGTTT
CCCGACTGGAAAGCGGGCAGTGAGCGCAACGCAATTAATGTGAGTTAGCTCACTCATTAGGCACCCCAGG
CTTTACACTTTATGCTTCCGGCTCGTATGTTGTGTGGAATTGTGAGCGGATAACAATTTCACACAGGAAA
CAGCTATGACATGATTACGAATTCGAGCTCGGTACCCGGGGATCGGCGCGCCAGATTTGCCTTTTCAATT
TCAGAAAGAATGCTAACCCACAGATGGTTAGAGAGGCTTACGCAGCAGGTATCATCAAGACGATCTACCC
GAGCAATAATCTCCAGGAAATCAAATACCTTCCCAAGAAGGTTAAAGATGCAGTCAAAAGATTCAGGACT
AACTGCATCAAGAACACAGAGAAAGATATATTTCTCAAGATCAGAAGTACTATTCCAGTATGGACGATTC
AAGGCTTGCTTCACAAACCAAGGCAAGTAATAGAGATTGGAGTCTCTAAAAAGGTAGTTCCCACTGAATC
AAAGGCCATGGAGTCAAAGATTCAAATAGAGGACCTAACAGAACTCGCCGTAAAGACTGGCGAACAGTTC
ATACAGAGTCTCTTACGACTCAATGACAAGAAGAAAATCTTCGTCAACATGGTGGAGCACGACACACTTG
TCTACTCCAAAAATATCAAAGATACAGTCTCAGAAGACCAAAGGGCAATTGAGACTTTTCAACAAAGGGT
AATATCCGGAAACCTCCTCGGATTCCATTGCCCAGCTATCTGTCACTTTATTGTGAAGATAGTGGAAAAG
GAAGGTGGCTCCTACAAATGCCATCATTGCGATAAAGGAAAGGCCATCGTTGAAGATGCCTCTGCCGACA
GTGGTCCCAAAGATGGACCCCCACCCACGAGGAGCATCGTGGAAAAAGAAGACGTTCCAACCACGTCTTC
AAAGCAAGTGGATTGATGTGATATCTCCACTGACGTAAGGGATGACGCACAATCCCACTATCCTTCGCAA
GACCCTTCCTCTATATAAGGAAGTTCATTTCATTTGGAGAGAACACGGGGGACTCCTGCAGGAAAAATGG
ATCATTATCTTGATATTAGACTTAGACCTGATCCAGAATTTCCACCAGCTCAACTTATGTCTGTTCTTTT
TGGAAAACTTCATCAAGCTCTTGTTGCTCAAGGAGGAGATAGAATTGGAGTTTCTTTTCCTGATCTTGAT
GAATCAAGATCAAGACTTGGAGAAAGACTTAGAATTCATGCTTCTGCTGATGATCTTAGAGCTTTGCTTG
CTAGACCTTGGCTTGAAGGACTTAGAGATCATCTTCAATTTGGAGAACCAGCTGTTGTTCCACATCCAAC
TCCTTATAGACAAGTTTCAAGAGTTCAAGCTAAATCTAATCCAGAAAGACTTAGAAGAAGACTTATGAGA
AGACATGATCTTTCTGAAGAAGAAGCTAGAAAAAGAATTCCTGATACTGTTGCTAGAGCTTTGGATTTGC
CTTTTGTTACACTTAGATCACAATCTACTGGACAACATTTTAGACTTTTTATTAGACATGGACCACTTCA
AGTTACTGCTGAAGAAGGAGGATTTACTTGTTATGGACTTTCTAAGGGAGGTTTTGTTCCTTGGTTTGGA
TCTGGAGCTACTAATTTTTCTCTTCTTAAGCAAGCTGGAGATGTTGAAGAAAATCCTGGACCCATGGATA
AGAAGTACTCTATCGGACTCGCTATCGGAACTAACTCTGTGGGATGGGCTGTGATCACCGATGAGTACAA
GGTGCCATCTAAGAAGTTCAAGGTTCTCGGAAACACCGATAGGCACTCTATCAAGAAAAACCTTATCGGT
GCTCTCCTCTTCGATTCTGGTGAAACTGCTGAGGCTACCAGACTCAAGAGAACCGCTAGAAGAAGGTACA
CCAGAAGAAAGAACAGGATCTGCTACCTCCAAGAGATCTTCTCTAACGAGATGGCTAAAGTGGATGATTC
ATTCTTCCACAGGCTCGAAGAGTCATTCCTCGTGGAAGAAGATAAGAAGCACGAGAGGCACCCTATCTTC
GGAAACATCGTTGATGAGGTGGCATACCACGAGAAGTACCCTACTATCTACCACCTCAGAAAGAAGCTCG
TTGATTCTACTGATAAGGCTGATCTCAGGCTCATCTACCTCGCTCTCGCTCACATGATCAAGTTCAGAGG
ACACTTCCTCATCGAGGGTGATCTCAACCCTGATAACTCTGATGTGGATAAGTTGTTCATCCAGCTCGTG
CAGACCTACAACCAGCTTTTCGAAGAGAACCCTATCAACGCTTCAGGTGTGGATGCTAAGGCTATCCTCT
CTGCTAGGCTCTCTAAGTCAAGAAGGCTTGAGAACCTCATTGCTCAGCTCCCTGGTGAGAAGAAGAACGG
ACTTTTCGGAAACTTGATCGCTCTCTCTCTCGGACTCACCCCTAACTTCAAGTCTAACTTCGATCTCGCT
GAGGATGCAAAGCTCCAGCTCTCAAAGGATACCTACGATGATGATCTCGATAACCTCCTCGCTCAGATCG
GAGATCAGTACGCTGATTTGTTCCTCGCTGCTAAGAACCTCTCTGATGCTATCCTCCTCAGTGATATCCT
CAGAGTGAACACCGAGATCACCAAGGCTCCACTCTCAGCTTCTATGATCAAGAGATACGATGAGCACCAC
CAGGATCTCACACTTCTCAAGGCTCTTGTTAGACAGCAGCTCCCAGAGAAGTACAAAGAGATTTTCTTCG
ATCAGTCTAAGAACGGATACGCTGGTTACATCGATGGTGGTGCATCTCAAGAAGAGTTCTACAAGTTCAT
CAAGCCTATCCTCGAGAAGATGGATGGAACCGAGGAACTCCTCGTGAAGCTCAATAGAGAGGATCTTCTC
AGAAAGCAGAGGACCTTCGATAACGGATCTATCCCTCATCAGATCCACCTCGGAGAGTTGCACGCTATCC
TTAGAAGGCAAGAGGATTTCTACCCATTCCTCAAGGATAACAGGGAAAAGATTGAGAAGATTCTCACCTT
CAGAATCCCTTACTACGTGGGACCTCTCGCTAGAGGAAACTCAAGATTCGCTTGGATGACCAGAAAGTCT
GAGGAAACCATCACCCCTTGGAACTTCGAAGAGGTGGTGGATAAGGGTGCTAGTGCTCAGTCTTTCATCG
AGAGGATGACCAACTTCGATAAGAACCTTCCAAACGAGAAGGTGCTCCCTAAGCACTCTTTGCTCTACGA
GTACTTCACCGTGTACAACGAGTTGACCAAGGTTAAGTACGTGACCGAGGGAATGAGGAAGCCTGCTTTT
TTGTCAGGTGAGCAAAAGAAGGCTATCGTTGATCTCTTGTTCAAGACCAACAGAAAGGTGACCGTGAAGC
AGCTCAAAGAGGATTACTTCAAGAAAATCGAGTGCTTCGATTCAGTTGAGATTTCTGGTGTTGAGGATAG
GTTCAACGCATCTCTCGGAACCTACCACGATCTCCTCAAGATCATTAAGGATAAGGATTTCTTGGATAAC
GAGGAAAACGAGGATATCTTGGAGGATATCGTTCTTACCCTCACCCTCTTTGAAGATAGAGAGATGATTG
AAGAAAGGCTCAAGACCTACGCTCATCTCTTCGATGATAAGGTGATGAAGCAGTTGAAGAGAAGAAGATA
CACTGGTTGGGGAAGGCTCTCAAGAAAGCTCATTAACGGAATCAGGGATAAGCAGTCTGGAAAGACAATC
CTTGATTTCCTCAAGTCTGATGGATTCGCTAACAGAAACTTCATGCAGCTCATCCACGATGATTCTCTCA
CCTTTAAAGAGGATATCCAGAAGGCTCAGGTTTCAGGACAGGGTGATAGTCTCCATGAGCATATCGCTAA
CCTCGCTGGATCTCCTGCAATCAAGAAGGGAATCCTCCAGACTGTGAAGGTTGTGGATGAGTTGGTGAAG
GTGATGGGAAGGCATAAGCCTGAGAACATCGTGATCGAAATGGCTAGAGAGAACCAGACCACTCAGAAGG
GACAGAAGAACTCTAGGGAAAGGATGAAGAGGATCGAGGAAGGTATCAAAGAGCTTGGATCTCAGATCCT
CAAAGAGCACCCTGTTGAGAACACTCAGCTCCAGAATGAGAAGCTCTACCTCTACTACCTCCAGAACGGA
AGGGATATGTATGTGGATCAAGAGTTGGATATCAACAGGCTCTCTGATTACGATGTTGATGCTATCGTGC
CACAGTCATTCTTGAAGGATGATTCTATCGATAACAAGGTGCTCACCAGGTCTGATAAGAACAGGGGTAA
GAGTGATAACGTGCCAAGTGAAGAGGTTGTGAAGAAAATGAAGAACTATTGGAGGCAGCTCCTCAACGCT
AAGCTCATCACTCAGAGAAAGTTCGATAACTTGACTAAGGCTGAGAGGGGAGGACTCTCTGAATTGGATA
AGGCAGGATTCATCAAGAGGCAGCTTGTGGAAACCAGGCAGATCACTAAGCACGTTGCACAGATCCTCGA
TTCTAGGATGAACACCAAGTACGATGAGAACGATAAGTTGATCAGGGAAGTGAAGGTTATCACCCTCAAG
TCAAAGCTCGTGTCTGATTTCAGAAAGGATTTCCAATTCTACAAGGTGAGGGAAATCAACAACTACCACC
ACGCTCACGATGCTTACCTTAACGCTGTTGTTGGAACCGCTCTCATCAAGAAGTATCCTAAGCTCGAGTC
AGAGTTCGTGTACGGTGATTACAAGGTGTACGATGTGAGGAAGATGATCGCTAAGTCTGAGCAAGAGATC
GGAAAGGCTACCGCTAAGTATTTCTTCTACTCTAACATCATGAATTTCTTCAAGACCGAGATTACCCTCG
CTAACGGTGAGATCAGAAAGAGGCCACTCATCGAGACAAACGGTGAAACAGGTGAGATCGTGTGGGATAA
GGGAAGGGATTTCGCTACCGTTAGAAAGGTGCTCTCTATGCCACAGGTGAACATCGTTAAGAAAACCGAG
GTGCAGACCGGTGGATTCTCTAAAGAGTCTATCCTCCCTAAGAGGAACTCTGATAAGCTCATTGCTAGGA
AGAAGGATTGGGACCCTAAGAAATACGGTGGTTTCGATTCTCCTACCGTGGCTTACTCTGTTCTCGTTGT
GGCTAAGGTTGAGAAGGGAAAGAGTAAGAAGCTCAAGTCTGTTAAGGAACTTCTCGGAATCACTATCATG
GAAAGGTCATCTTTCGAGAAGAACCCAATCGATTTCCTCGAGGCTAAGGGATACAAAGAGGTTAAGAAGG
ATCTCATCATCAAGCTCCCAAAGTACTCACTCTTCGAACTCGAGAACGGTAGAAAGAGGATGCTCGCTTC
TGCTGGTGAGCTTCAAAAGGGAAACGAGCTTGCTCTCCCATCTAAGTACGTTAACTTTCTTTACCTCGCT
TCTCACTACGAGAAGTTGAAGGGATCTCCAGAAGATAACGAGCAGAAGCAACTTTTCGTTGAGCAGCACA
AGCACTACTTGGATGAGATCATCGAGCAGATCTCTGAGTTCTCTAAAAGGGTGATCCTCGCTGATGCAAA
CCTCGATAAGGTGTTGTCTGCTTACAACAAGCACAGAGATAAGCCTATCAGGGAACAGGCAGAGAACATC
ATCCATCTCTTCACCCTTACCAACCTCGGTGCTCCTGCTGCTTTCAAGTACTTCGATACAACCATCGATA
GGAAGAGATACACCTCTACCAAAGAAGTGCTCGATGCTACCCTCATCCATCAGTCTATCACTGGACTCTA
CGAGACTAGGATCGATCTCTCACAGCTCGGTGGTGATTCAAGGGCTGATCCTAAGAAGAAGAGGAAGGTT
TGACTCGAGATATGAAGATGAAGATGAAATATTTGGTGTGTCAAATAAAAAGCTTGTGTGCTTAAGTTTG
TGTTTTTTTCTTGGCTTGTTGTGTTATGAATTTGTGGCTTTTTCTAATATTAAATGAATGTAAGATCACA
TTATAATGAATAAACAAATGTTTCTATAATCCATTGTGAATGTTTTGTTGGATCTCTTCTGCAGCATATA
ACTACTGTATGTGCTATGGTATGGACTATGGAATATGATTAAAGATAAGGAGCTCCGGTGACGGACGGCG
CGCCGAAGAGCTGGCAGACATACTGTCCCACAAATGAAGATGGAATCTGTAAAAGAAAACGCGTGAAATA
ATGCGTCTGACAAAGGTTAGGTCGGCTGCCTTTAATCAATACCAAAGTGGTCCCTACCACGATGGAAAAA
CTGTGCAGTCGGTTTGGCTTTTTCTGACGAACAAATAAGATTCGTGGCCGACAGGTGGGGGTCCACCATG
TGAAGGCATCTTCAGACTCCAATAATGGAGCAATGACGTAAGGGCTTACGAAATAAGTAAGGGTAGTTTG
GGAAATGTCCACTCACCCGTCAGTCTATAAATACTTAGCCCCTCCCTCATTGTTAAGGGAGCAAAATCTC
AGAGAGATAGTCCTAGAGAGAGAAAGAGAGCAAGTAGCCTAGAAGTAGTCAAGGCGGCGAAGTATTCAGG
CACGTGGCCAGGAAGAAGAAAAGCCAAGACGACGAAAACAGGTAAGAGCTAAGCTTCCTGCAGGTTCACT
GCCGTATAGGCAGGTTTTAGAGCTAGAAATAGCAAGTTAAAATAAGGCTAGTCCGTTATCAACTTGAAAA
AGTGGCACCGAGTCGGTGCGTTCACTGCCGTATAGGCAGAAGCCAGATAACAGTATGCGTATTTGCGCGC
TGATTTTTGCGGTATAAGAATATATACTGATATGTATACCCGAAGTATGTCAAAAGGAGGTATGCTATGA
AGCAGCGTATTACAGTGACAGTTGACAGCGACAGCTATCAGTTGCTCAAGGCATATATGATGTCAATATC
TCCGGTCTGGTAAGCACAACCATGCAGAATGAAGCCCGTCGTCTGCGTGCCGAACGCTGGAAAGCGGAAA
ATCAGGAAGGGATGGCTGAGGTCGCCCGGTTTATTGAAATGAACGGCTCTTTTGCTGACGAGAACAGGGG
CTGGTGAAATGCAGTTTAAGGTTTACACCTATAAAAGAGAGAGCCGTTATCGTCTGTTTGTGGATGTACA
GAGTGATATTATTGACACGCCCGGGCGACGGATGGTGATCCCCCTGGCCAGTGCACGTCTGCTGTCAGAT
AAAGTCTCCCGTGAACTTTACCCGGTGGTGCATATCGGGGATGAAAGCTGGCGCATGATGACCACCGATA
TGGCCAGTGTGCCGGTTTCCGTTATCGGGGAAGAAGTGGCTGATCTCAGCCACCGCGAAAATGACATCAA
AAACGCCATTAACCTGATGTTCTGGGGAATATAAGCTCTTCAGTCGATCGACAAGCTCGAGTTTCTCCAT
AATAATGTGTGAGTAGTTCCCAGATAAGGGAATTAGGGTTCCTATAGGGTTTCGCTCATGTGTTGAGCAT
ATAAGAAACCCTTAGTATGTATTTGTATTTGTAAAATACTTCTATCAATAAAATTTCTAATTCCTAAAAC
CAAAATCCAGTACTAAAATCCAGATCCCCCGAATTACCGGTGGCACTGGCCGTCGTTTTACAACGTCGTG
ACTGGGAAAACCCTGGCGTTACCCAACTTAATCGCCTTGCAGCACATCCCCCTTTCGCCAGCTGGCGTAA
TAGCGAAGAGGCCCGCACCGATCGCCCTTCCCAACAGTTGCGCAGCCTGAATGGCGAATGCTAGAGCAGC
TTGAGCTTGGATCAGATTGTCGTTTCCCGCCTTCAGTTTAAACTATCAGTGTTTGACAGGATATATTGGC
GGGTAAACCTAAGAGAAAAGAGCGTTTATTAGAATAATCGGATATTTAAAAGGGCGTGAAAAGGTTTATC
CGTTCGTCCATTTGTATGTGCATGCCAACCACAGGGTTCCCCTCGGGATCAAAGTACTTTGATCCAACCC
CTCCGCTGCTATAGTGCAGTCGGCTTCTGACGTTCAGTGCAGCCGTCTTCTGAAAACGACATGTCGCACA
AGTCCTAAGTTACGCGACAGGCTGCCGCCCTGCCCTTTTCCTGGCGTTTTCTTGTCGCGTGTTTTAGTCG
CATAAAGTAGAATACTTGCGACTAGAACCGGAGACATTACGCCATGAACAAGAGCGCCGCCGCTGGCCTG
CTGGGCTATGCCCGCGTCAGCACCGACGACCAGGACTTGACCAACCAACGGGCCGAACTGCACGCGGCCG
GCTGCACCAAGCTGTTTTCCGAGAAGATCACCGGCACCAGGCGCGACCGCCCGGAGCTGGCCAGGATGCT
TGACCACCTACGCCCTGGCGACGTTGTGACAGTGACCAGGCTAGACCGCCTGGCCCGCAGCACCCGCGAC
CTACTGGACATTGCCGAGCGCATCCAGGAGGCCGGCGCGGGCCTGCGTAGCCTGGCAGAGCCGTGGGCCG
ACACCACCACGCCGGCCGGCCGCATGGTGTTGACCGTGTTCGCCGGCATTGCCGAGTTCGAGCGTTCCCT
AATCATCGACCGCACCCGGAGCGGGCGCGAGGCCGCCAAGGCCCGAGGCGTGAAGTTTGGCCCCCGCCCT
ACCCTCACCCCGGCACAGATCGCGCACGCCCGCGAGCTGATCGACCAGGAAGGCCGCACCGTGAAAGAGG
CGGCTGCACTGCTTGGCGTGCATCGCTCGACCCTGTACCGCGCACTTGAGCGCAGCGAGGAAGTGACGCC
CACCGAGGCCAGGCGGCGCGGTGCCTTCCGTGAGGACGCATTGACCGAGGCCGACGCCCTGGCGGCCGCC
GAGAATGAACGCCAAGAGGAACAAGCATGAAACCGCACCAGGACGGCCAGGACGAACCGTTTTTCATTAC
CGAAGAGATCGAGGCGGAGATGATCGCGGCCGGGTACGTGTTCGAGCCGCCCGCGCACGGCTCAACCGTG
CGGCTGCATGAAATCCTGGCCGGTTTGTCTGATGCCAAGCTGGCGGCCTGGCCGGCCAGCTTGGCCGCTG
AAGAAACCGAGCGCCGCCGTCTAAAAAGGTGATGTGTATTTGAGTAAAACAGCTTGCGTCATGCGGTCGC
TGCGTATATGATGCGATGAGTAAATAAACAAATACGCAAGGGGAACGCATGAAGGTTATCGCTGTACTTA
ACCAGAAAGGCGGGTCAGGCAAGACGACCATCGCAACCCATCTAGCCCGCGCCCTGCAACTCGCCGGGGC
CGATGTTCTGTTAGTCGATTCCGATCCCCAGGGCAGTGCCCGCGATTGGGCGGCCGTGCGGGAAGATCAA
CCGCTAACCGTTGTCGGCATCGACCGCCCGACGATTGACCGCGACGTGAAGGCCATCGGCCGGCGCGACT
TCGTAGTGATCGACGGAGCGCCCCAGGCGGCGGACTTGGCTGTGTCCGCGATCAAGGCAGCCGACTTCGT
GCTGATTCCGGTGCAGCCAAGCCCTTACGACATATGGGCCACCGCCGACCTGGTGGAGCTGGTTAAGCAG
CGCATTGAGGTCACGGATGGAAGGCTACAAGCGGCCTTTGTCGTGTCGCGGGCGATCAAAGGCACGCGCA
TCGGCGGTGAGGTTGCCGAGGCGCTGGCCGGGTACGAGCTGCCCATTCTTGAGTCCCGTATCACGCAGCG
CGTGAGCTACCCAGGCACTGCCGCCGCCGGCACAACCGTTCTTGAATCAGAACCCGAGGGCGACGCTGCC
CGCGAGGTCCAGGCGCTGGCCGCTGAAATTAAATCAAAACTCATTTGAGTTAATGAGGTAAAGAGAAAAT
GAGCAAAAGCACAAACACGCTAAGTGCCGGCCGTCCGAGCGCACGCAGCAGCAAGGCTGCAACGTTGGCC
AGCCTGGCAGACACGCCAGCCATGAAGCGGGTCAACTTTCAGTTGCCGGCGGAGGATCACACCAAGCTGA
AGATGTACGCGGTACGCCAAGGCAAGACCATTACCGAGCTGCTATCTGAATACATCGCGCAGCTACCAGA
GTAAATGAGCAAATGAATAAATGAGTAGATGAATTTTAGCGGCTAAAGGAGGCGGCATGGAAAATCAAGA
ACAACCAGGCACCGACGCCGTGGAATGCCCCATGTGTGGAGGAACGGGCGGTTGGCCAGGCGTAAGCGGC
TGGGTTGCCTGCCGGCCCTGCAATGGCACTGGAACCCCCAAGCCCGAGGAATCGGCGTGAGCGGTCGCAA
ACCATCCGGCCCGGTACAAATCGGCGCGGCGCTGGGTGATGACCTGGTGGAGAAGTTGAAGGCCGCGCAG
GCCGCCCAGCGGCAACGCATCGAGGCAGAAGCACGCCCCGGTGAATCGTGGCAAGCGGCCGCTGATCGAA
TCCGCAAAGAATCCCGGCAACCGCCGGCAGCCGGTGCGCCGTCGATTAGGAAGCCGCCCAAGGGCGACGA
GCAACCAGATTTTTTCGTTCCGATGCTCTATGACGTGGGCACCCGCGATAGTCGCAGCATCATGGACGTG
GCCGTTTTCCGTCTGTCGAAGCGTGACCGACGAGCTGGCGAGGTGATCCGCTACGAGCTTCCAGACGGGC
ACGTAGAGGTTTCCGCAGGGCCGGCCGGCATGGCCAGTGTGTGGGATTACGACCTGGTACTGATGGCGGT
TTCCCATCTAACCGAATCCATGAACCGATACCGGGAAGGGAAGGGAGACAAGCCCGGCCGCGTGTTCCGT
CCACACGTTGCGGACGTACTCAAGTTCTGCCGGCGAGCCGATGGCGGAAAGCAGAAAGACGACCTGGTAG
AAACCTGCATTCGGTTAAACACCACGCACGTTGCCATGCAGCGTACGAAGAAGGCCAAGAACGGCCGCCT
GGTGACGGTATCCGAGGGTGAAGCCTTGATTAGCCGCTACAAGATCGTAAAGAGCGAAACCGGGCGGCCG
GAGTACATCGAGATCGAGCTAGCTGATTGGATGTACCGCGAGATCACAGAAGGCAAGAACCCGGACGTGC
TGACGGTTCACCCCGATTACTTTTTGATCGATCCCGGCATCGGCCGTTTTCTCTACCGCCTGGCACGCCG
CGCCGCAGGCAAGGCAGAAGCCAGATGGTTGTTCAAGACGATCTACGAACGCAGTGGCAGCGCCGGAGAG
TTCAAGAAGTTCTGTTTCACCGTGCGCAAGCTGATCGGGTCAAATGACCTGCCGGAGTACGATTTGAAGG
AGGAGGCGGGGCAGGCTGGCCCGATCCTAGTCATGCGCTACCGCAACCTGATCGAGGGCGAAGCATCCGC
CGGTTCCTAATGTACGGAGCAGATGCTAGGGCAAATTGCCCTAGCAGGGGAAAAAGGTCGAAAAGGCCTC
TTTCCTGTGGATAGCACGTACATTGGGAACCCAAAGCCGTACATTGGGAACCGGAACCCGTACATTGGGA
ACCCAAAGCCGTACATTGGGAACCGGTCACACATGTAAGTGACTGATATAAAAGAGAAAAAAGGCGATTT
TTCCGCCTAAAACTCTTTAAAACTTATTAAAACTCTTAAAACCCGCCTGGCCTGTGCATAACTGTCTGGC
CAGCGCACAGCCCAAGAGCTGCAAAAAGCGCCTACCCTTCGGTCGCTGCGCTCCCTACGCCCCGCCGCTT
CGCGTCGGCCTATCGCGGCCGCTGGCCGCTCAAAAATGGCTGGCCTACGGCCAGGCAATCTACCAGGGCG
CGGACAAGCCGCGCCGTCGCCACTCGACCGCCGGCGCCCACATCAAGGCACCCTGCCTCGCGCGTTTCGG
TGATGACGGTGAAAACCTCTGACACATGCAGCTCCCGGAAACGGTCACAGCTTGTCTGTAAGCGGATGCC
GGGAGCAGACAAGCCCGTCAGGGCGCGTCAGCGGGTGTTGGCGGGTGTCGGGGCGCAGCCATGACCCAGT
CACGTAGCGATAGCGGAGTGTATACTGGCTTAACTATGCGGCATCAGAGCAGATTGTACTGAGAGTGCAC
CATATGCGGTGTGAAATACCGCACAGATGCGTAAGGAGAAAATACCGCATCAGGCCCTCTTCCGCTTCCT
CGCTCACTGACTCGCTGCGCTCGGTCGTTCGGCTGCGGCGAGCGGTATCAGCTCACTCAAAGGCGGTAAT
ACGGTTATCCACAGAATCAGGGGATAACGCAGGAAAGAACATGTGAGCAAAAGGCCAGCAAAAGGCCAGG
AACCGTAAAAAGGCCGCGTTGCTGGCGTTTTTCCATAGGCTCCGCCCCCCTGACGAGCATCACAAAAATC
GACGCTCAAGTCAGAGGTGGCGAAACCCGACAGGACTATAAAGATACCAGGCGTTTCCCCCTGGAAGCTC
CCTCGTGCGCTCTCCTGTTCCGACCCTGCCGCTTACCGGATACCTGTCCGCCTTTCTCCCTTCGGGAAGC
GTGGCGCTTTCTCATAGCTCACGCTGTAGGTATCTCAGTTCGGTGTAGGTCGTTCGCTCCAAGCTGGGCT
GTGTGCACGAACCCCCCGTTCAGCCCGACCGCTGCGCCTTATCCGGTAACTATCGTCTTGAGTCCAACCC
GGTAAGACACGACTTATCGCCACTGGCAGCAGCCACTGGTAACAGGATTAGCAGAGCGAGGTAT
Features (pLannotate 1.2.2; 28 found; start..end, strand, type, name):
    291..1085    -  CDS            KanR: aminoglycoside phosphotransferase; aphA-3; confers resistance to kanamycin
   1510..1534    +  misc_feature   LB T-DNA repeat: left border repeat from nopaline C58 T-DNA
   1612..1786    -  polyA_signal   CaMV poly(A) signal: cauliflower mosaic virus polyadenylation signal
   1796..2344    -  CDS            bar: PAT_STRHY - Experimental evidence at protein level: Swiss-Prot protein existence level 1. Inactivates phosphinothricin (PPT) by transfer of an acetyl group from acetyl CoA. Can also acetylate demethylphosphinothricin but not PTT or glutamate. This enzyme is an effector of phosphinothricin tripeptide (PTT or bialaphos) resistance. From Streptomyces hygroscopicus. Introduced by genetic manipulation and expressed in glufosinate-tolerant maize by Dekalb Genetics.
   2389..3065    -  promoter       CaMV 35S promoter (enhanced): cauliflower mosaic virus 35S promoter with a duplicated enhancer region
   3155..3243    +  CDS            lacI (fragment): lac repressor; lacI; The lac repressor binds to the lac operator to inhibit transcription in E. coli. This inhibition can be relieved by adding lactose or isopropyl-β-D-thiogalactopyranoside (IPTG).
   3256..3277    +  protein_bind   CAP binding site: CAP binding activates transcription in the presence of cAMP. E. coli catabolite activator protein
   3292..3322    +  promoter       lac promoter: promoter for the E. coli lac operon
   3326..3348    +  protein_bind   lac operator (fragment): The lac repressor binds to the lac operator to inhibit transcription in E. coli. This inhibition can be relieved by adding lactose or isopropyl-β-D-thiogalactopyranoside (IPTG). lac repressor encoded by lacI
   3379..3404    +  misc_feature   MCS (fragment): pUC18/19 multiple cloning site
   3900..4241    +  promoter       CaMV 35S promoter: strong constitutive promoter from cauliflower mosaic virus
   4267..4827    +  CDS            cas6f: CAS6_PSEAB - Also known as csy4. Experimental evidence at protein level: Swiss-Prot protein existence level 1. CRISPR (clustered regularly interspaced short palindromic repeat) is an adaptive immune system that provides protection against mobile genetic elements (viruses, transposable elements and conjugative plasmids). CRISPR clusters contain sequences complementary to antecedent mobile elements and target invading nucleic acids. CRISPR clusters are transcribed and processed into CRISPR RNA (crRNA). Processes pre-crRNA into individual crRNA units. Absolutely required for crRNA production or s
   4894..8997    +  CDS            cas9: CAS9_STRP1 - Also known as csn1 From Streptococcus pyogenes serotype M1.
   9041..9289    +  terminator     HSP terminator: efficient transcription terminator from the Arabidopsis thaliana heat shock protein 18.2 gene (Nagaya et al., 2010)
   9814..9889    +  misc_RNA       gRNA scaffold: guide RNA scaffold for the Streptococcus pyogenes CRISPR/Cas9 system
   9910..9975    +  intron         PDK intron (fragment): pdk; modified pyruvate orthophosphate dikinase intron from Flaveria trinervia 3.0
  10066..10224   +  CDS            ccdA (fragment): CCDA_ECO57 - Also known as H, letA. Experimental evidence at protein level: Swiss-Prot protein existence level 1. Antitoxin component of a type II toxin-antitoxin (TA) system which inhibits the post-segregational killing (PSK) of plasmid-free cells, also referred to as a plasmid addiction system. Binds to and blocks the activity of CcdB; will also remove bound CcdB protein from the CcdB-GyrA complex by forming a CcdA-CcdB complex, a process termed rejuvenation. Functions as a transcriptional corepressor for the ccdAB operon, repression also requires CcdB (By similarity). From Escherichia coli
  10229..10531   +  CDS            ccdB: CCDB_ECOLI - Also known as G, letB, letD. Experimental evidence at protein level: Swiss-Prot protein existence level 1. Toxic component of a type II toxin-antitoxin (TA) system, functioning in plasmid maintainence. Responsible for the post- segregational killing (PSK) of plasmid-free cells, also referred to as a plasmid addiction system. Half-life of over 2 hours. Cell killing by CcdB is accompanied by filamentation, defects in chromosome and plasmid segregation, defects in cell division, formation of anucleate cells, decreased DNA synthesis and plasmid loss. Interferes with the activity of DN
  10562..10736   +  polyA_signal   CaMV poly(A) signal: cauliflower mosaic virus polyadenylation signal
  10754..10908   +  CDS            lacZα (fragment): LacZα fragment of β-galactosidase; lacZ fragment
  10974..10998   +  misc_feature   RB T-DNA repeat: right border repeat from nopaline C58 T-DNA
  11338..11739   +  CDS            Y4CG_SINFN (fragment): Protein inferred from homology: Swiss-Prot protein existence level 3. From Sinorhizobium fredii (strain NBRC 101917 / NGR234).
  12299..12928   +  CDS            pVS1 StaA: stability protein from the Pseudomonas plasmid pVS1 (Heeb et al., 2000)
  13357..14430   +  CDS            pVS1 RepA: replication protein from the Pseudomonas plasmid pVS1 (Heeb et al., 2000)
  14496..14690   +  rep_origin     pVS1 oriV: origin of replication for the Pseudomonas plasmid pVS1 (Heeb et al., 2000)
  14893..14932   +  CDS            rop (fragment): Rop protein, which maintains plasmids at low copy number; rop
  15034..15174   +  misc_feature   bom: basis of mobility region from pBR322
  15360..204     -  rep_origin     ori (across the origin): high-copy-number ColE1/pMB1/pBR322/pUC origin of replication
