[The description below was written by a language model from this plasmid's Addgene catalogue record and pLannotate feature annotations shown in this document.]
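Description:
pDIRECT_23D is a 15.7 kb binary T-DNA vector for plant CRISPR work, built on the pTRANS_230d backbone and intended for direct, single-step cloning of guide RNAs followed by Agrobacterium-mediated delivery. The backbone outside the T-DNA borders carries a ColE1/pMB1-type origin with the pBR322 bom site for high-copy replication in E. coli, the pVS1 origin with its RepA and StaA genes for replication and stable maintenance in Agrobacterium, and an aphA-3 kanamycin resistance gene for bacterial selection. Because the uncut vector contains a ccdB toxin cassette, it has to be propagated in a ccdB-tolerant strain.

Between the nopaline-type left and right borders lie three units. Next to the left border, an enhanced (duplicated-enhancer) CaMV 35S promoter drives bar, the phosphinothricin acetyltransferase gene, terminated by the CaMV poly(A) signal, giving Basta (glufosinate) selection of transformed plants. A CaMV 35S promoter then expresses the Csy4 (Cas6f) endoribonuclease joined through a P2A peptide to AtCas9_dead, a Streptococcus pyogenes Cas9 carrying the D10A and H840A mutations, ending at the Arabidopsis HSP18.2 terminator. This catalytically dead Cas9 binds DNA without cutting it.

The third unit is the guide RNA acceptor. According to the catalogue entry it is driven by the CmYLCV promoter, which the feature table does not annotate. It contains a gRNA scaffold and the ccdA fragment/ccdB counter-selection cassette, followed by a CaMV poly(A) signal. Inserting guides presumably displaces ccdB, so that recombinant clones survive in standard strains. Arrays of guides separated by Csy4 recognition spacers are transcribed as one RNA and cleaved by Csy4 into individual guides, allowing multiplexed targeting. The record does not state the cloning sites or specific downstream applications.
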