Addgene plasmid #91141: pDIRECT_23D
Purpose: Direct Cloning, Type: T-DNA, Engineering Reagent: 35S:Csy4-P2A-AtCas9_dead + CmYLCV:gRNAs with Csy4 spacers, Plant Selection: 2x35S:bar
Depositing lab: Daniel Voytas. Depositing organization: University of Minnesota. Publication: A multi-purpose toolkit to enable advanced genome engineering in plants. Cermak T, Curtin SJ, Gil-Humanes J, Cegan R, Kono TJY, Konecna E, Belanto JJ, Starker CG, Mathre JW, Greenstein RL, Voytas DF. Plant Cell. 2017 May 18. pii: tpc.00922.2016. doi: 10.1105/tpc.16.00922. PubMed 28522548.
Backbone
  Vector backbone: pTRANS_230d
  Vector type: Plant Expression, CRISPR
  Selectable markers: Basta
Growth in bacteria
  Bacterial resistance: Kanamycin, 50 μg/mL
  Growth temperature: 37°C
  Growth strain: ccdB Survival
  Copy number: High Copy
Gene/Insert
  Gene/Insert name: Engineering Reagent: 35S:Csy4-P2A-AtCas9_dead + CmYLCV:gRNAs with Csy4 spacers
  Species: Synthetic
  Mutation: D10A, H840A
  Cloning method: Restriction Enzyme; 5′ cloning site unknown (unknown if destroyed); 3′ cloning site unknown (unknown if destroyed)
  Sequencing primers: 5′ unknown
Terms and licenses: Academic/Nonprofit Terms; Industry Terms: Not Available to Industry
How to cite: pDIRECT_23D was a gift from Daniel Voytas (Addgene plasmid # 91141 ; http://n2t.net/addgene:91141 ; RRID:Addgene_91141)
